>Addgene plasmid #228508 | pZB573_pB1H1_T7-RNAP_LARP-I5CHO_1 | addgene full sequence | sequence record 452514 | Addgene NGS Result
AAAAAAATATTGACAACATAAAAAACTTTGTGTTATACTTGTAACGCTACATGGAGATTAACTCAATCTA
GCTAGAGAGGCTTTACACTTTATGCTTCCGGCTCGTATAATGTGTGGAATTGTGAGCGGATAACAATTTC
ACACAGGAAACAGCTATGACCATGATTACGGATTCACTGGAACTCTAGACCAAAGAGAGGACACAGTGTT
GTTTATCAAGCCTGCGGATCTCCGCGAAATTGTGACTTTTCCGCTATTTAGCGATCTTGTTCAGTGTGGC
TTTCCTTCACCGGCAGCAGATTACGTTGAACAGCGCATCGATCTGGGTGGCAACACGATTAACATCGCTA
AGAACGACTTCTCTGACATCGAACTGGCTGCTATCCCGTTCAACACTCTGGCTGACCATTACGGTGAGCG
TTTAGCTCGCGAACAGTTGGCCCTTGAGCATGAGTCTTACGAGATGGGTGAAGCACGCTTCCGCAAGATG
TTTGAGCGTCAACTTAAAGCTGGTGAGGTTGCGGATAACGCTGCCGCCAAGCCTCTCATCACTACCCTAC
TCCCTAAGATGATTGCACGCATCAACGACTGGTTTGAGGAAGTGAAAGCTAAGCGCGGCAAGCGCCCGAC
AGCCTTCCAGTTCCTGCAAGAAATCAAGCCGGAAGCCGTAGCGTACATCACCATTAAGACCACTCTGGCT
TGCCTAACCAGTGCTGACAATACAACCGTTCAGGCTGTAGCAAGCGCAATCGGTCGGGCCATTGAGGACG
AGGCTCGCTTCGGTCGTATCCGTGACCTTGAAGCTAAGCACTTCAAGAAAAACGTTGAGGAACAACTCAA
CAAGCGCGTAGGGCACGTCTACAAGAAAGCATTTATGCAAGTTGTCGAGGCTGACATGCTCTCTAAGGGT
CTACTCGGTGGCGAGGCGTGGTCTTCGTGGCATAAGGAAGACTCTATTCATGTAGGAGTACGCTGCATCG
AGATGCTCATTGAGTCAACCGGAATGGTTAGCTTACACCGCCAAAATGCTGGCGTAGTAGGTCAAGACTC
TGAGACTATCGAACTCGCACCTGAATACGCTGAGGCTATCGCAACCCGTGCAGGTGCGCTGGCTGGCATC
TCTCCGATGTTCCAACCTTGCGTAGTTCCTCCTAAGCCGTGGACTGGCATTACTGGTGGTGGCTATTGGG
CTAACGGTCGTCGTCCTCTGGCGCTGGTGCGTACTCACAGTAAGAAAGCACTGATGCGCTACGAAGACGT
TTACATGCCTGAGGTGTACAAAGCGATTAACATTGCGCAAAACACCGCATGGAAAATCAACAAGAAAGTC
CTAGCGGTCGCCAACGTAATCACCAAGTGGAAGCATTGTCCGGTCGAGGACATCCCTGCGATTGAGCGTG
AAGAACTCCCGATGAAACCGGAAGACATCGACATGAATCCTGAGGCTCTCACCGCGTGGAGACGTGCTGC
CGCTGCTGTGTACCGCAAGGACAAGGCTCGCAAGTCTCGCCGTATCAGCCTTGAGTTCATGCTTGAGCAA
GCCAATAAGTTTGCTAACCATAAGGCCATCTGGTTCCCTTACAACATGGACTGGCGCGGTCGTGTTTACG
CTGTGCCAATGTTCACCCCGCAAGGTAACGATATGACCAAAGGACTGCTTACGCTGGCGAAAGGTAAACC
AATCGGTAAGGAAGGTTACTACTGGCTGAAAATCCACGGTGCAAACTGTGCGGGTGTCGATAAGGTTCCG
TTCCCTGAGCGCATCAAGTTCATTGAGGAAAACCACGAGAACATCATGGCTTGCGCTAAGTCTCCACTGG
AGAACACTTGGTGGGCTGAGCAAGATTCTCCGTTCTGCTTCCTTGCGTTCTGCTTTGAGTACGCTGGGGT
ACAGCACCACGGCCTGAGCTATAACTGCTCCCTTCCGCTGGCGTTTGACGGGTCTTGCTCTGGCATCCAG
CACTTCTCCGCGATGCTCCGAGATGAGGTAGGTGGTCGCGCGGTTAACTTGCTTCCTAGTGAAACCGTTC
AGGACATCTACGGGATTGTTGCTAAGAAAGTCAACGAGATTCTACAAGCAGACGCAATCAATGGGACCGA
TAACGAAGTAGTTACCGTGACCGATGAGAACACTGGTGAAATCTCTGAGAAAGTCAAGCTGGGCACTAAG
GCACTGGCTGGTCAATGGCTGGCTTACGGTGTTACTCGCAGTGTGACTAAGCGTCCAGTCATGACGCTGG
CTTACGGGTCCAAAGAGTTCGGCTTCCGTCAACAAGTGCTGGAAGATACCATTCAGCCAGCTATTGATTC
CGGCAAGGGTCTGATGTTCACTCAGCCGAATCAGGCTGCTGGATACATGGCTAAGCTGATTTGGGAATCT
GTGAGCGTGACGGTGGTAGCTGCGGTTGAAGCAATGAACTGGCTTAAGTCTGCTGCTAAGCTGCTGGCTG
CTGAGGTCAAAGATAAGAAGACTGGAGAGATTCTTCGCAAGCGTTGCGCTGTGCATGGTGTAACTCCTGA
TGGTTTCCCTGTGTGGTGCGAATACAAGAAGCCTATTCAGACGCGCTTGAACCTGATGTTCCTCGGTCAG
TTCCGCTTACAGCCTACCATTAACACCAACAAAGATAGCGAGATTGATGCACACAAACAGGAGTCTGGTC
TGGCTCCTAACTTTGTACACGCGCATGACGGTAGCCACCTTCGTAAGACTGTAGTGTGGGCACACGAGAA
GTACGGAATCGAATCTTTTGCACTGATTCACGACTCCTTCGGTACCATTCCGGCTGACGCTGCGAACCTG
TTCAAAGCAGTGCGCGAAACTATGGTTGACACATATGAGTCTTGTGATGTACTGGCTGATTTCTACGACC
AGATCGCTGACCAGTTGCACGAGTCTCAATTGGACAAAATGCCAGCACTTCCGGCTAAAGGTAACTTGAA
CCTCCGTGACATCTTAGAGTCGGACTACGCGTTCGCGTAATAGGATCTGCATCGCAGGATGCTGCTGGCT
ACCCTGTGGAACACCTACATCTGTATTAACGAAGCGCTAACCGTTTTTATCAGGCTCTGGGAGGCAGAAT
AAATGATCATATCGTCAATTATTACCTCCACGGGGAGAGCCTGAGCAAACTGGCCTCAGGCATTTGAGAA
GCACACGGTCACACTGCTTCCGGTAGTCAATAAACCGGTAAACCAGCAATAGACATAAGCGGCTATTTAA
CGACCCTGCCCTGAACCGACGACCGGGTCGAATTTGCTTTCGAATTTCTGCCATTCATCCGCTTATTATC
ACTTATTCAGGCGTAGCAACCAGGCGTTTAAGGGCACCAATAACTGCCTTAAAAAAATTACGCCCCGCCC
TGCCACTCATCGCAGTACTGTTGTAATTCATTAAGCATTCTGCCGACATGGAAGCCATCACAAACGGCAT
GATGAACCTGAATCGCCAGCGGCATCAGCACCTTGTCGCCTTGCGTATAATATTTGCCCATGGTGAAAAC
GGGGGCGAAGAAGTTGTCCATATTGGCCACGTTTAAATCAAAACTGGTGAAACTCACCCAGGGATTGGCT
GAGACGAAAAACATATTCTCAATAAACCCTTTAGGGAAATAGGCCAGGTTTTCACCGTAACACGCCACAT
CTTGCGAATATATGTGTAGAAACTGCCGGAAATCGTCGTGGTATTCACTCCAGAGCGATGAAAACGTTTC
AGTTTGCTCATGGAAAACGGTGTAACAAGGGTGAACACTATCCCATATCACCAGCTCACCGTCTTTCATT
GCCATACGGAATTCCGGATGAGCATTCATCAGGCGGGCAAGAATGTGAATAAAGGCCGGATAAAACTTGT
GCTTATTTTTCTTTACGGTCTTTAAAAAGGCCGTAATATCCAGCTGAACGGTCTGGTTATAGGTACATTG
AGCAACTGACTGAAATGCCTCAAAATGTTCTTTACGATGCCATTGGGATATATCAACGGTGGTATATCCA
GTGATTTTTTTCTCCATTTTAGCTTCCTTAGCTCCTGAAAATCTCGATAACTCAAAAAATACGCCCGGTA
GTGATCTTATTTCATTATGGTGAAAGTTGGAACCTCTTACGTGCCGATCAACGTCTCATTTTCGCCAAAA
GTTGGCCCAGGGCTTCCCGGTATCAACAGGGACACCAGGATTTATTTATTCTGCGAAGTGATCTTCCGTC
ACAGGTATTTATTCGGCGCAAAGTGCGTCGGGTGATGCTGCCAACTTACTGATTTAGTGTATGATGGTGT
TTTTGAGGTGCTCCAGTGGCTTCTGTTTCTATCAGCTGTCCCTCCTGTTCAGCTACTGACGGGGTGGTGC
GTAACGGCAAAAGCACCGCCGGACATCAGCGCTAGCGGAGTGTATACTGGCTTACTATGTTGGCACTGAT
GAGGGTGTCAGTGAAGTGCTTCATGTGGCAGGAGAAAAAAGGCTGCACCGGTGCGTCAGCAGAATATGTG
ATACAGGATATATTCCGCTTCCTCGCTCACTGACTCGCTACGCTCGGTCGTTCGACTGCGGCGAGCGGAA
ATGGCTTACGAACGGGGCGGAGATTTCCTGGAAGATGCCAGGAAGATACTTAACAGGGAAGTGAGAGGGC
CGCGGCAAAGCCGTTTTTCCATAGGCTCCGCCCCCCTGACAAGCATCACGAAATCTGACGCTCAAATCAG
TGGTGGCGAAACCCGACAGGACTATAAAGATACCAGGCGTTTCCCCCTGGCGGCTCCCTCGTGCGCTCTC
CTGTTCCTGCCTTTCGGTTTACCGGTGTCATTCCGCTGTTATGGCCGCGTTTGTCTCATTCCACGCCTGA
CACTCAGTTCCGGGTAGGCAGTTCGCTCCAAGCTGGACTGTATGCACGAACCCCCCGTTCAGTCCGACCG
CTGCGCCTTATCCGGTAACTATCGTCTTGAGTCCAACCCGGAAAGACATGCAAAAGCACCACTGGCAGCA
GCCACTGGTAATTGATTTAGAGGAGTTAGTCTTGAAGTCATGCGCCGGTTAAGGCTAAACTGAAAGGACA
AGTTTTGGTGACTGCGCTCCTCCAAGCCAGTTACCTCGGTTCAAAGAGTTGGTAGCTCAGAGAACCTTCG
AAAAACCGCCCTGCAAGGCGGTTTTTTCGTTTTCAGAGCAAGAGATTACGCGCAGACCAAAACGATCTCA
AGAAGATCATCTTATTAATCAGATAAAATATTTCTAGATTTCAGTGCAATTTATCTCTTCAAATGTAGCA
CCTGAAGTCAGCCCCATACGATATAAGTTGTAATTCTCATGTTTGACAGCTTATCATCGATAAGCTGGAC
GTCTAAGAAACCATTATTATCATGACATTAACCTATAAAAATAGGCGTATCACGAGGCCCTTTGGATAAC
CAGAAGCAATAAAAAATCAAATCGGATTTCACTATATAATCTCACTTTATCTAAGATGAATCCGATGGAA
GCATCCTGTTTTCTCTCAATTTTTTTATCTAAAACCCAGCGTTCGATGCTTCTTTGAGCGAACGATCAAA
AATAAGTGCCTTCCCATC
Features (pLannotate 1.2.2; 12 found; start..end, strand, type, name):
     82..112     +  promoter       lac UV5 promoter: E. coli lac promoter with an "up" mutation
    120..136     +  protein_bind   lac operator: The lac repressor binds to the lac operator to inhibit transcription in E. coli. This inhibition can be relieved by adding lactose or isopropyl-β-D-thiogalactopyranoside (IPTG). lac repressor encoded by lacI
    156..180     +  CDS            lacZα (fragment): LacZα fragment of β-galactosidase; lacZ fragment
    209..325     +  CDS            umuD (fragment): UMUD_ECOLI - Experimental evidence at protein level: Swiss-Prot protein existence level 1. Involved in UV protection and mutation. Poorly processive, error-prone DNA polymerase involved in translesion repair (PubMed:10801133). Essential for induced (or SOS) mutagenesis. Able to replicate DNA across DNA lesions (thymine photodimers and abasic sites, called translesion synthesis) in the presence of activated RecA; efficiency is maximal in the presence of the beta sliding-clamp and clamp-loading complex of DNA polymerase III plus single-stranded binding protein (SSB) (PubMed:10801133). RecA and t
    332..2977    +  CDS            RPOL_BPT7: Experimental evidence at protein level: Swiss-Prot protein existence level 1. Highly processive DNA-dependent RNA polymerase that catalyzes the transcription of class II and class III viral genes. Recognizes a specific promoter sequence and enters first into an 'abortive phase' where very short transcripts are synthesized and released before proceeding to the processive transcription of long RNA chains. Unwinds the double-stranded DNA to expose the coding strand for templating. Participates in the initiation of viral DNA replication presumably by making primers accessible to the DNA polymerase
   2984..3049    +  CDS            YPB2_ECOLX (fragment): Protein predicted: Swiss-Prot protein existence level 4. From Escherichia coli.
   3348..4007    -  CDS            CmR: chloramphenicol acetyltransferase; cat; confers resistance to chloramphenicol
   4008..4110    -  promoter       cat promoter: promoter of the E. coli cat gene encoding chloramphenicol acetyltransferase
   4231..4374    +  mobile_element IS1 (fragment): prokaryotic transposable element IS1
   4493..4548    -  rep_origin     RSF ori (fragment): Plasmids containing the RSF 1030 origin of replication can be propagated in E. coli cells that contain additional plasmids with compatible origins.
   4636..5181    -  rep_origin     p15A ori: Plasmids containing the medium-copy-number p15A origin of replication can be propagated in E. coli cells that contain a second plasmid with the ColE1 origin.
   5293..5316    +  promoter       tet promoter (fragment): E. coli promoter for tetracycline efflux protein gene
