[The description below was written by a language model from this plasmid's Addgene catalogue record and pLannotate feature annotations shown in this document.]
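Description:
pZB573_pB1H1_T7-RNAP_LARP-I5CHO_1 is a 5.5 kb bacterial expression plasmid built on the pB1H1-Zif268 backbone, catalogued as a synthetic biology vector and described as a bacterial hybrid "driver" plasmid. It is maintained in E. coli through a p15A origin of replication, which is compatible with ColE1-type plasmids and so allows it to coexist with a separate partner plasmid. The record lists it as low copy. Selection is by chloramphenicol, conferred by a chloramphenicol acetyltransferase gene under its own cat promoter. Short annotated fragments of IS1, an RSF origin, a tet promoter and lacZα appear to be backbone remnants rather than functional parts.

The payload is an engineered bacteriophage T7 RNA polymerase, variant LARP-I5CHO (#1), inserted by Gibson assembly. It is transcribed from a lacUV5 promoter followed by a lac operator, so expression should be repressible by LacI and inducible with IPTG. The open reading frame begins with a GTG start codon and an N-terminal degron derived from UmuD, annotated immediately upstream of the polymerase coding sequence. A non-canonical start codon typically weakens translation initiation and a degron promotes proteolysis, so together they would be expected to keep steady-state polymerase levels low. The polymerase carries the substitutions R378K; S430P, N433T, S633P, F849I and F880Y; and W727G, Q737C, I778L, S785A and Q786H. The record does not explain the role of each group.

The associated publication concerns engineered "stop and go" T7 RNA polymerases, suggesting that this variant belongs to a set of polymerases whose activity can be switched. The record does not state what the switching signal is or which reporter plasmid it is meant to drive.
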