Addgene plasmid #228508: pZB573_pB1H1_T7-RNAP_LARP-I5CHO_1
Purpose: Bacterial Hybrid Driver Plasmid
Depositing lab: Timothy Whitehead. Depositing organization: University of Colorado, Boulder. Publication: Engineered Stop and Go T7 RNA Polymerases. Baumer ZT, Newton MS, Lofstrand L, Carpio Paucar GN, Farny NG, Whitehead TA. ACS Synth Biol. 2024 Dec 20;13(12):4165-4174. doi: 10.1021/acssynbio.4c00627. Epub 2024 Nov 28. PubMed 39610115.
Backbone
  Vector backbone: pB1H1-Zif268
  Backbone manufacturer: Scot Wolfe, Addgene plasmid #12612
  Vector type: Synthetic Biology
Growth in bacteria
  Bacterial resistance: Chloramphenicol, 25 μg/mL
  Growth temperature: 37°C
  Growth strain: DH5alpha
  Copy number: Low Copy
Gene/Insert
  Gene/Insert name: T7 RNAP, LARP-I5CHO (#1)
  Species: Synthetic
  Mutation: R378K; S430P, N433T, S633P, F849I, F880Y; W727G, Q737C, I778L, S785A, Q786H
  Tag / fusion protein: Umu Degron, GTG-start codon (N terminal on insert)
  Cloning method: Gibson Cloning
Resource information
  A portion of this plasmid was derived from a plasmid made by: Bacteriophage T7
Terms and licenses: Academic/Nonprofit Terms; Industry Terms: Not Available to Industry
Depositor comments: Please visit https://doi.org/10.1101/2024.08.07.607023 for bioRxiv preprint.
How to cite: pZB573_pB1H1_T7-RNAP_LARP-I5CHO_1 was a gift from Timothy Whitehead (Addgene plasmid # 228508 ; http://n2t.net/addgene:228508 ; RRID:Addgene_228508)
